>Addgene plasmid #70039 | PGL4-4X TE Down (GQs) Renilla | depositor partial sequence | sequence record 128384 | GQs
CTAGGTTGAAAGTACTTTGACGGCGGCGGCGGTCAATCTTACGGCGGCGGCGGACATAGATACGGCGGCG
GCGGTAGAAACTACGGCGGCGGCGGATTAGAATAGTAAA
