>Addgene plasmid #70039 | PGL4-4X TE Down (GQs) Renilla | addgene partial sequence | sequence record 134618 | SV40pro-F2 5'-CCCCATGGCTGACTAATTTTT-3'
GCCTCGGCCTCTGAGCTATTCCAGAAGTAGTGAGGAGGCTTTTTTGGAGGCCTAGGTTGAAAGTACTTTG
ACGGCGGCGGCGGTCAATCTTACGGCGGCGGCGGACATAGATACGGCGGCGGCGGTAGAAACTACGGCGG
CGGCGGATTAGAATAGTAAAAGCTTGGCAATCCGGTACTGTTGGTAAAGCCACCATGGCTTCCAAGGTGT
ACGACCCCGAGCAACGCAAACGCATGATCACTGGGCCTCAGTGGTGGGCTCGCTGCAAGCAAATGAACGT
GCTGGACTCCTTCATCAACTACTATGATTCCGAGAAGCACGCCGAGAACGCCGTGATTTTTCTGCATGGT
AACGCTGCCTCCAGCTACCTGTGGAGGCACGTCGTGCCTCACATCGAGCCCGTGGCTAGATGCATCATCC
CTGATCTGATCGGAATGGGTAAGTCCGGCAAGAGCGGGAATGGCTCATATCGCCTCCTGGATCACTACAA
GTACCTCACCGCTTGGTTCGAGCTGCTGAACCTTCCAAAGAAAATCATCTTTGTGGGCCACGACTGGGGG
GCTTGTCTGGCCTTTCACTACTCCTACGAGCACCAAGACAAGATCAAGGCCATCGTCCATGCTGAGAGTG
TCGTGGACGTGATCGAGTCCTGGGACGAGTGGCCTGACATCGAGGAGGATATCGCCCTGATCAAGAGCGA
AGAGGGCGAGAAAATGGTGCTTGAGAATAACTTCTTCGTCGAGACCATGCTCCCAAGCAAGATCATGCGG
AAACTGGAGCCTGAGGAGTTCGCTGCCTACCTGGAGCCATTCAAGGAGAAGGGCGAGGTTAGACGGCCTA
CCCTCTCCTG
