[The description below was written by a language model from this plasmid's Addgene catalogue record.]
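Description:
PGL4-4X TE Down (GQs) Renilla is a mammalian luciferase reporter plasmid built on the Promega pGL4.13 backbone (about 4.6 kb without insert). It is maintained in E. coli as a high-copy plasmid under ampicillin selection. No feature table accompanies the record, so the replication origin, polyadenylation signal and other backbone elements are not itemised here.

The payload is a synthetic insert of roughly 100 bp, cloned between the AvrII and HindIII sites, both of which are retained. This places it downstream of the SV40 promoter and upstream of the luciferase coding sequence, so it forms part of the reporter's 5' untranslated region. The insert consists of four tandem copies of the "TE Down" motif, a 12-nucleotide (CGG)4 element that can fold into an RNA G-quadruplex. "TE" presumably stands for translational efficiency, though the record does not expand the abbreviation. The reporter is listed as Renilla luciferase carried on the backbone. However, pGL4.13 normally encodes firefly luc2, and the listed 3' sequencing primer is also named for Luc2, so the identity of the luciferase is worth confirming by sequence.

Because transcription is driven constitutively by SV40, changes in luciferase output mainly reflect how the structured leader affects translation of the mRNA. The stated purpose is to test 5'UTR G-quadruplex folding elements. The associated publication concerns eIF4A-dependent translation of oncogene transcripts bearing such structures, so the plasmid suits transfection assays that measure how sensitive translation is to eIF4A helicase activity or its inhibition. Such assays would typically include a comparison reporter, which this record does not describe.
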