Addgene plasmid #70039: PGL4-4X TE Down (GQs) Renilla
Purpose: Plasmid for testing 5’UTR TE Down (G-quadruplex) folding elements
Depositing lab: Hans-Guido Wendel. Depositing organization: Memorial Sloan-Kettering Cancer Center. Publication: RNA G-quadruplexes cause eIF4A-dependent oncogene translation in cancer. Wolfe AL, Singh K, Zhong Y, Drewe P, Rajasekhar VK, Sanghvi VR, Mavrakis KJ, Jiang M, Roderick JE, Van der Meulen J, Schatz JH, Rodrigo CM, Zhao C, Rondou P, de Stanchina E, Teruya-Feldstein J, Kelliher MA, Speleman F, Porco JA Jr, Pelletier J, Ratsch G, Wendel HG. Nature. 2014 Sep 4;513(7516):65-70. doi: 10.1038/nature13485. Epub 2014 Jul 27. PubMed 25079319.
Backbone
  Vector backbone: pGL4.13
  Backbone manufacturer: Promega
  Backbone size w/o insert (bp): 4600
  Vector type: Mammalian Expression, Luciferase
Growth in bacteria
  Bacterial resistance: Ampicillin, 100 μg/mL
  Growth temperature: 37°C
  Growth strain: DH5alpha
  Copy number: High Copy
Gene/Insert
  Gene/Insert name: 4x TE Down (G-quadruplexes) in 5'UTR (alt name: Four tandem repeats of the (CGG)4 12-mer motif)
  Species: Synthetic
  Insert size (bp): 100
  Mutation: 4 repeats of TE down motif (G-quadruplexes) in 5'UTR
  Promoter: SV40
  Tag / fusion protein: renilla luciferase (C terminal on backbone)
  Cloning method: Restriction Enzyme; 5′ cloning site AvrII (not destroyed); 3′ cloning site HindIII (not destroyed)
  Sequencing primers: 5′ SV40pro-F; 3′ Luc2-Rev
Terms and licenses: Academic/Nonprofit Terms; Industry Terms: Not Available to Industry
How to cite: PGL4-4X TE Down (GQs) Renilla was a gift from Hans-Guido Wendel (Addgene plasmid # 70039 ; http://n2t.net/addgene:70039 ; RRID:Addgene_70039)
